>Addgene plasmid #64842 | pLVX-Tight-Puro_Olig2 | depositor full sequence | sequence record 109337 | pLVX-Tight-Puro_Olig2 sequence 8754 bps
TGGAAGGGCTAATTCACTCCCAAAGAAGACAAGATATCCTTGATCTGTGGATCTACCACACACAAGGCTA
CTTCCCTGATTAGCAGAACTACACACCAGGGCCAGGGGTCAGATATCCACTGACCTTTGGATGGTGCTAC
AAGCTAGTACCAGTTGAGCCAGATAAGGTAGAAGAGGCCAATAAAGGAGAGAACACCAGCTTGTTACACC
CTGTGAGCCTGCATGGGATGGATGACCCGGAGAGAGAAGTGTTAGAGTGGAGGTTTGACAGCCGCCTAGC
ATTTCATCACGTGGCCCGAGAGCTGCATCCGGAGTACTTCAAGAACTGCTGATATCGAGCTTGCTACAAG
GGACTTTCCGCTGGGGACTTTCCAGGGAGGCGTGGCCTGGGCGGGACTGGGGAGTGGCGAGCCCTCAGAT
CCTGCATATAAGCAGCTGCTTTTTGCCTGTACTGGGTCTCTCTGGTTAGACCAGATCTGAGCCTGGGAGC
TCTCTGGCTAACTAGGGAACCCACTGCTTAAGCCTCAATAAAGCTTGCCTTGAGTGCTTCAAGTAGTGTG
TGCCCGTCTGTTGTGTGACTCTGGTAACTAGAGATCCCTCAGACCCTTTTAGTCAGTGTGGAAAATCTCT
AGCAGTGGCGCCCGAACAGGGACTTGAAAGCGAAAGGGAAACCAGAGGAGCTCTCTCGACGCAGGACTCG
GCTTGCTGAAGCGCGCACGGCAAGAGGCGAGGGGCGGCGACTGGTGAGTACGCCAAAAATTTTGACTAGC
GGAGGCTAGAAGGAGAGAGATGGGTGCGAGAGCGTCAGTATTAAGCGGGGGAGAATTAGATCGCGATGGG
AAAAAATTCGGTTAAGGCCAGGGGGAAAGAAAAAATATAAATTAAAACATATAGTATGGGCAAGCAGGGA
GCTAGAACGATTCGCAGTTAATCCTGGCCTGTTAGAAACATCAGAAGGCTGTAGACAAATACTGGGACAG
CTACAACCATCCCTTCAGACAGGATCAGAAGAACTTAGATCATTATATAATACAGTAGCAACCCTCTATT
GTGTGCATCAAAGGATAGAGATAAAAGACACCAAGGAAGCTTTAGACAAGATAGAGGAAGAGCAAAACAA
AAGTAAGACCACCGCACAGCAAGCGGCCGGCCGCTGATCTTCAGACCTGGAGGAGGAGATATGAGGGACA
ATTGGAGAAGTGAATTATATAAATATAAAGTAGTAAAAATTGAACCATTAGGAGTAGCACCCACCAAGGC
AAAGAGAAGAGTGGTGCAGAGAGAAAAAAGAGCAGTGGGAATAGGAGCTTTGTTCCTTGGGTTCTTGGGA
GCAGCAGGAAGCACTATGGGCGCAGCGTCAATGACGCTGACGGTACAGGCCAGACAATTATTGTCTGGTA
TAGTGCAGCAGCAGAACAATTTGCTGAGGGCTATTGAGGCGCAACAGCATCTGTTGCAACTCACAGTCTG
GGGCATCAAGCAGCTCCAGGCAAGAATCCTGGCTGTGGAAAGATACCTAAAGGATCAACAGCTCCTGGGG
ATTTGGGGTTGCTCTGGAAAACTCATTTGCACCACTGCTGTGCCTTGGAATGCTAGTTGGAGTAATAAAT
CTCTGGAACAGATTTGGAATCACACGACCTGGATGGAGTGGGACAGAGAAATTAACAATTACACAAGCTT
AATACACTCCTTAATTGAAGAATCGCAAAACCAGCAAGAAAAGAATGAACAAGAATTATTGGAATTAGAT
AAATGGGCAAGTTTGTGGAATTGGTTTAACATAACAAATTGGCTGTGGTATATAAAATTATTCATAATGA
TAGTAGGAGGCTTGGTAGGTTTAAGAATAGTTTTTGCTGTACTTTCTATAGTGAATAGAGTTAGGCAGGG
ATATTCACCATTATCGTTTCAGACCCACCTCCCAACCCCGAGGGGACCCGACAGGCCCGAAGGAATAGAA
GAAGAAGGTGGAGAGAGAGACAGAGACAGATCCATTCGATTAGTGAACGGATCTCGACGGTATCGCCTTT
AAAAGAAAAGGGGGGATTGGGGGGTACAGTGCAGGGGAAAGAATAGTAGACATAATAGCAACAGACATAC
AAACTAAAGAACTACAAAAACAAATTACAAAAATTCAAAATTTTCGGGTTTATTACAGGGACAGCAGAGA
TCCAGTTTATCGATGAGGCCCTTTCGTCTTCACTCGAGTTTACTCCCTATCAGTGATAGAGAACGTATGT
CGAGTTTACTCCCTATCAGTGATAGAGAACGATGTCGAGTTTACTCCCTATCAGTGATAGAGAACGTATG
TCGAGTTTACTCCCTATCAGTGATAGAGAACGTATGTCGAGTTTACTCCCTATCAGTGATAGAGAACGTA
TGTCGAGTTTATCCCTATCAGTGATAGAGAACGTATGTCGAGTTTACTCCCTATCAGTGATAGAGAACGT
ATGTCGAGGTAGGCGTGTACGGTGGGAGGCCTATATAAGCAGAGCTCGTTTAGTGAACCGTCAGATCGCC
TGGAGAAGGATCCGCGGCCGCGCCGGCTCTAGAACCATGGACTCGGACGCCAGCCTGGTGTCTAGTCGCC
CATCGTCCCCAGAACCCGATGATCTTTTTCTGCCCGCCCGGAGCAAGGGGGGAAGCAGCAGCGGCTTCAC
AGGAGGGACTGTGTCCTCGTCCACGCCGAGCGACTGCCCGCCAGAGCTGAGCTCCGAGCTACGAGGGGCC
ATGGGCGCGTCAGGCGCGCATCCCGGGGACAAACTGGGCGGCGGTGGCTTCAAGTCATCTTCCTCCAGCA
CCTCCTCGTCCACGTCCTCGGCGGCCACGTCTTCCACCAAGAAAGACAAGAAGCAGATGACTGAGCCCGA
GCTGCAGCAGCTGCGCCTGAAGATCAACAGCCGCGAACGCAAGCGCATGCACGACCTCAACATCGCCATG
GACGGCCTGCGGGAGGTCATGCCTTACGCGCACGGGCCGTCGGTGCGCAAGCTCTCCAAGATCGCCACGC
TGCTGCTGGCGCGAAACTACATCCTCATGCTCACCAACTCGCTGGAGGAGATGAAGCGACTGGTGAGCGA
GATCTACGGGGGTCACCACGCCGGCTTCCACCCATCGGCCTGTGGCGGGCTGGCACACTCGGCGCCTCTA
CCCACCGCCACGGCGCACCCCGCGGCCGCCGCGCACGCCGCGCACCACCCGGCCGTGCACCACCCCATCC
TCCCTCCCGCAGCCGCCGCCGCCGCCGCAGCCGCCGCCGCCGCAGCGGTGTCCAGCGCCTCTCTACCGGG
CTCCGGGCTGTCCTCGGTCGGATCCATCCGGCCTCCGCACGGCCTGCTCAAGTCACCGTCGGCAGCCGCA
GCCGCCCCTCTCGGAGGCGGGGGTGGAGGCAGCGGTGGCAGCGGTGGCTTCCAGCACTGGGGCGGCATGC
CGTGCCCCTGCAGCATGTGCCAGGTGCCGCCGCCGCACCACCACGTGTCGGCTATGGGCGCCGGCACCTT
GCCGCGCCTCACCTCCGACGCCAAGTAGGAATTCTACCGGGTAGGGGAGGCGCTTTTCCCAAGGCAGTCT
GGAGCATGCGCTTTAGCAGCCCCGCTGGGCACTTGGCGCTACACAAGTGGCCTCTGGCCTCGCACACATT
CCACATCCACCGGTAGGCGCCAACCGGCTCCGTTCTTTGGTGGCCCCTTCGCGCCACCTTCTACTCCTCC
CCTAGTCAGGAAGTTCCCCCCCGCCCCGCAGCTCGCGTCGTGCAGGACGTGACAAATGGAAGTAGCACGT
CTCACTAGTCTCGTGCAGATGGACAGCACCGCTGAGCAATGGAAGCGGGTAGGCCTTTGGGGCAGCGGCC
AATAGCAGCTTTGCTCCTTCGCTTTCTGGGCTCAGAGGCTGGGAAGGGGTGGGTCCGGGGGCGGGCTCAG
GGGCGGGCTCAGGGGCGGGGCGGGCGCCCGAAGGTCCTCCGGAGGCCCGGCATTCTGCACGCTTCAAAAG
CGCACGTCTGCCGCGCTGTTCTCCTCTTCCTCATCTCCGGGCCTTTCGACCTGCAGCCCAAGCTTACCAT
GACCGAGTACAAGCCCACGGTGCGCCTCGCCACCCGCGACGACGTCCCCAGGGCCGTACGCACCCTCGCC
GCCGCGTTCGCCGACTACCCCGCCACGCGCCACACCGTCGATCCGGACCGCCACATCGAGCGGGTCACCG
AGCTGCAAGAACTCTTCCTCACGCGCGTCGGGCTCGACATCGGCAAGGTGTGGGTCGCGGACGACGGCGC
CGCGGTGGCGGTCTGGACCACGCCGGAGAGCGTCGAAGCGGGGGCGGTGTTCGCCGAGATCGGCCCGCGC
ATGGCCGAGTTGAGCGGTTCCCGGCTGGCCGCGCAGCAACAGATGGAAGGCCTCCTGGCGCCGCACCGGC
CCAAGGAGCCCGCGTGGTTCCTGGCCACCGTCGGCGTCTCGCCCGACCACCAGGGCAAGGGTCTGGGCAG
CGCCGTCGTGCTCCCCGGAGTGGAGGCGGCCGAGCGCGCCGGGGTGCCCGCCTTCCTGGAGACCTCCGCG
CCCCGCAACCTCCCCTTCTACGAGCGGCTCGGCTTCACCGTCACCGCCGACGTCGAGGTGCCCGAAGGAC
CGCGCACCTGGTGCATGACCCGCAAGCCCGGTGCCTGACGGGGCGCGTCTGGAACAATCAACCTCTGGAT
TACAAAATTTGTGAAAGATTGACTGGTATTCTTAACTATGTTGCTCCTTTTACGCTATGTGGATACGCTG
CTTTAATGCCTTTGTATCATGCTATTGCTTCCCGTATGGCTTTCATTTTCTCCTCCTTGTATAAATCCTG
GTTGCTGTCTCTTTATGAGGAGTTGTGGCCCGTTGTCAGGCAACGTGGCGTGGTGTGCACTGTGTTTGCT
GACGCAACCCCCACTGGTTGGGGCATTGCCACCACCTGTCAGCTCCTTTCCGGGACTTTCGCTTTCCCCC
TCCCTATTGCCACGGCGGAACTCATCGCCGCCTGCCTTGCCCGCTGCTGGACAGGGGCTCGGCTGTTGGG
CACTGACAATTCCGTGGTGTTGTCGGGGAAGCTGACGTCCTTTCCATGGCTGCTCGCCTGTGTTGCCACC
TGGATTCTGCGCGGGACGTCCTTCTGCTACGTCCCTTCGGCCCTCAATCCAGCGGACCTTCCTTCCCGCG
GCCTGCTGCCGGCTCTGCGGCCTCTTCCGCGTCTTCGCCTTCGCCCTCAGACGAGTCGGATCTCCCTTTG
GGCCGCCTCCCCGCCTGGAATTAATTCTGCAGTCGAGACCTAGAAAAACATGGAGCAATCACAAGTAGCA
ATACAGCAGCTACCAATGCTGATTGTGCCTGGCTAGAAGCACAAGAGGAGGAGGAGGTGGGTTTTTCCAG
TCACACCTCAGGTACCTTTAAGACCAATGACTTACAAGGCAGCTGTAGATCTTAGCCACTTTTTAAAAGA
AAAGAGGGGACTGGAAGGGCTAATTCACTCCCAACGAAGACAAGATATCCTTGATCTGTGGATCTACCAC
ACACAAGGCTACTTCCCTGATTAGCAGAACTACACACCAGGGCCAGGGGTCAGATATCCACTGACCTTTG
GATGGTGCTACAAGCTAGTACCAGTTGAGCCAGATAAGGTAGAAGAGGCCAATAAAGGAGAGAACACCAG
CTTGTTACACCCTGTGAGCCTGCATGGGATGGATGACCCGGAGAGAGAAGTGTTAGAGTGGAGGTTTGAC
AGCCGCCTAGCATTTCATCACGTGGCCCGAGAGCTGCATCCGGAGTACTTCAAGAACTGCTGATATCGAG
CTTGCTACAAGGGACTTTCCGCTGGGGACTTTCCAGGGAGGCGTGGCCTGGGCGGGACTGGGGAGTGGCG
AGCCCTCAGATCCTGCATATAAGCAGCTGCTTTTTGCCTGTACTGGGTCTCTCTGGTTAGACCAGATCTG
AGCCTGGGAGCTCTCTGGCTAACTAGGGAACCCACTGCTTAAGCCTCAATAAAGCTTGCCTTGAGTGCTT
CAAGTAGTGTGTGCCCGTCTGTTGTGTGACTCTGGTAACTAGAGATCCCTCAGACCCTTTTAGTCAGTGT
GGAAAATCTCTAGCAGTAGTAGTTCATGTCATCTTATTATTCAGTATTTATAACTTGCAAAGAAATGAAT
ATCAGAGAGTGAGAGGCCTTGACATTGCTAGCGTTTTACCGTCGACCTCTAGCTAGAGCTTGGCGTAATC
ATGGTCATAGCTGTTTCCTGTGTGAAATTGTTATCCGCTCACAATTCCACACAACATACGAGCCGGAAGC
ATAAAGTGTAAAGCCTGGGGTGCCTAATGAGTGAGCTAACTCACATTAATTGCGTTGCGCTCACTGCCCG
CTTTCCAGTCGGGAAACCTGTCGTGCCAGCTGCATTAATGAATCGGCCAACGCGCGGGGAGAGGCGGTTT
GCGTATTGGGCGCTCTTCCGCTTCCTCGCTCACTGACTCGCTGCGCTCGGTCGTTCGGCTGCGGCGAGCG
GTATCAGCTCACTCAAAGGCGGTAATACGGTTATCCACAGAATCAGGGGATAACGCAGGAAAGAACATGT
GAGCAAAAGGCCAGCAAAAGGCCAGGAACCGTAAAAAGGCCGCGTTGCTGGCGTTTTTCCATAGGCTCCG
CCCCCCTGACGAGCATCACAAAAATCGACGCTCAAGTCAGAGGTGGCGAAACCCGACAGGACTATAAAGA
TACCAGGCGTTTCCCCCTGGAAGCTCCCTCGTGCGCTCTCCTGTTCCGACCCTGCCGCTTACCGGATACC
TGTCCGCCTTTCTCCCTTCGGGAAGCGTGGCGCTTTCTCATAGCTCACGCTGTAGGTATCTCAGTTCGGT
GTAGGTCGTTCGCTCCAAGCTGGGCTGTGTGCACGAACCCCCCGTTCAGCCCGACCGCTGCGCCTTATCC
GGTAACTATCGTCTTGAGTCCAACCCGGTAAGACACGACTTATCGCCACTGGCAGCAGCCACTGGTAACA
GGATTAGCAGAGCGAGGTATGTAGGCGGTGCTACAGAGTTCTTGAAGTGGTGGCCTAACTACGGCTACAC
TAGAAGAACAGTATTTGGTATCTGCGCTCTGCTGAAGCCAGTTACCTTCGGAAAAAGAGTTGGTAGCTCT
TGATCCGGCAAACAAACCACCGCTGGTAGCGGTTTTTTTGTTTGCAAGCAGCAGATTACGCGCAGAAAAA
AAGGATCTCAAGAAGATCCTTTGATCTTTTCTACGGGGTCTGACGCTCAGTGGAACGAAAACTCACGTTA
AGGGATTTTGGTCATGAGATTATCAAAAAGGATCTTCACCTAGATCCTTTTAAATTAAAAATGAAGTTTT
AAATCAATCTAAAGTATATATGAGTAAACTTGGTCTGACAGTTACCAATGCTTAATCAGTGAGGCACCTA
TCTCAGCGATCTGTCTATTTCGTTCATCCATAGTTGCCTGACTCCCCGTCGTGTAGATAACTACGATACG
GGAGGGCTTACCATCTGGCCCCAGTGCTGCAATGATACCGCGAGACCCACGCTCACCGGCTCCAGATTTA
TCAGCAATAAACCAGCCAGCCGGAAGGGCCGAGCGCAGAAGTGGTCCTGCAACTTTATCCGCCTCCATCC
AGTCTATTAATTGTTGCCGGGAAGCTAGAGTAAGTAGTTCGCCAGTTAATAGTTTGCGCAACGTTGTTGC
CATTGCTACAGGCATCGTGGTGTCACGCTCGTCGTTTGGTATGGCTTCATTCAGCTCCGGTTCCCAACGA
TCAAGGCGAGTTACATGATCCCCCATGTTGTGCAAAAAAGCGGTTAGCTCCTTCGGTCCTCCGATCGTTG
TCAGAAGTAAGTTGGCCGCAGTGTTATCACTCATGGTTATGGCAGCACTGCATAATTCTCTTACTGTCAT
GCCATCCGTAAGATGCTTTTCTGTGACTGGTGAGTACTCAACCAAGTCATTCTGAGAATAGTGTATGCGG
CGACCGAGTTGCTCTTGCCCGGCGTCAATACGGGATAATACCGCGCCACATAGCAGAACTTTAAAAGTGC
TCATCATTGGAAAACGTTCTTCGGGGCGAAAACTCTCAAGGATCTTACCGCTGTTGAGATCCAGTTCGAT
GTAACCCACTCGTGCACCCAACTGATCTTCAGCATCTTTTACTTTCACCAGCGTTTCTGGGTGAGCAAAA
ACAGGAAGGCAAAATGCCGCAAAAAAGGGAATAAGGGCGACACGGAAATGTTGAATACTCATACTCTTCC
TTTTTCAATATTATTGAAGCATTTATCAGGGTTATTGTCTCATGAGCGGATACATATTTGAATGTATTTA
GAAAAATAAACAAATAGGGGTTCCGCGCACATTTCCCCGAAAAGTGCCACCTGACGTCGACGGATCGGGA
GATCAACTTGTTTATTGCAGCTTATAATGGTTACAAATAAAGCAATAGCATCACAAATTTCACAAATAAA
GCATTTTTTTCACTGCATTCTAGTTGTGGTTTGTCCAAACTCATCAATGTATCTTATCATGTCTGGATCA
ACTGGATAACTCAAGCTAACCAAAATCATCCCAAACTTCCCACCCCATACCCTATTACCACTGCCAATTA
CCTAGTGGTTTCATTTACTCTAAACCTGTGATTCCTCTGAATTATTTTCATTTTAAAGAAATTGTATTTG
TTAAATATGTACTACAAACTTAGTAGTTTTTAAAGAAATTGTATTTGTTAAATATGTACTACAAACTTAG
TAGT
Features (pLannotate 1.2.2; 23 found; start..end, strand, type, name):
    377..634     +  LTR            5' LTR (truncated): truncated 5' long terminal repeat (LTR) from HIV-1
    681..806     +  misc_feature   HIV-1 Ψ: packaging signal of human immunodeficiency virus type 1
    790..1128    +  CDS            HIV-1 gag (fragment): gag protein from human immunodeficiency virus 1; gag
   1303..1536    +  misc_feature   RRE: The Rev response element (RRE) of HIV-1 allows for Rev-dependent mRNA export from the nucleus to the cytoplasm.
   1913..2013    +  CDS            Rev (fragment): human immunodeficiency virus 1 (HIV-1) Rev protein; rev; enhances nuclear export of unspliced and incompletely spliced viral mRNAs
   2028..2144    +  misc_feature   cPPT/CTS: central polypurine tract and central termination sequence of HIV-1
   2206..2520    +  promoter       tight TRE promoter: Tet-responsive promoter PTight, consisting of seven tet operator sequences followed by the minimal CMV promoter
   2557..3525    +  CDS            Olig2: OLIG2_MOUSE - Experimental evidence at protein level: Swiss-Prot protein existence level 1. Required for oligodendrocyte and motor neuron specification in the spinal cord, as well as for the development of somatic motor neurons in the hindbrain (PubMed:11955448, PubMed:12121626, PubMed:16908628). Functions together with ZNF488 to promote oligodendrocyte differentiation (PubMed:16908628). Cooperates with OLIG1 to establish the pMN domain of the embryonic neural tube (PubMed:11955448, PubMed:12121626). Antagonist of V2 interneuron and of NKX2-2-induced V3 interneuron development (PubMed:11955448
   3539..4038    +  promoter       PGK promoter: mouse phosphoglycerate kinase 1 promoter
   4059..4658    +  CDS            PuroR: puromycin N-acetyltransferase; pac from Streptomyces alboniger; confers resistance to puromycin
   4676..5264    +  misc_feature   WPRE: woodchuck hepatitis virus posttranscriptional regulatory element
   5281..5385    +  CDS            nef (fragment): NEF_HV1Z2 - Experimental evidence at protein level: Swiss-Prot protein existence level 1. Extracellular Nef protein targets CD4(+) T-lymphocytes for apoptosis by interacting with CXCR4 surface receptors. From Human immunodeficiency virus type 1 group M subtype D (isolate Z2/CDC-Z34) (HIV-1).
   5384..5800    +  CDS            nef (fragment): NEF_HV1BR - Experimental evidence at protein level: Swiss-Prot protein existence level 1. Extracellular Nef protein targets CD4(+) T-lymphocytes for apoptosis by interacting with CXCR4 surface receptors (PubMed:14990729). From Human immunodeficiency virus type 1 group M subtype B (isolate BRU/LAI) (HIV-1).
   5848..6105    +  LTR            5' LTR (truncated): truncated 5' long terminal repeat (LTR) from HIV-1
   6258..6274    -  protein_bind   lac operator: The lac repressor binds to the lac operator to inhibit transcription in E. coli. This inhibition can be relieved by adding lactose or isopropyl-β-D-thiogalactopyranoside (IPTG). lac repressor encoded by lacI
   6282..6312    -  promoter       lac promoter: promoter for the E. coli lac operon
   6327..6348    -  protein_bind   CAP binding site: CAP binding activates transcription in the presence of cAMP. E. coli catabolite activator protein
   6361..6453    -  CDS            lacI (fragment): lac repressor; lacI; The lac repressor binds to the lac operator to inhibit transcription in E. coli. This inhibition can be relieved by adding lactose or isopropyl-β-D-thiogalactopyranoside (IPTG).
   6636..7221    -  rep_origin     ori: high-copy-number ColE1/pMB1/pBR322/pUC origin of replication
   7392..8252    -  CDS            AmpR: β-lactamase; bla; confers resistance to ampicillin, carbenicillin, and related antibiotics
   8253..8357    -  promoter       AmpR promoter: bla
   8405..8539    +  polyA_signal   SV40 poly(A) signal: SV40 polyadenylation signal
   8754..329     +  CDS            nef (fragment) (across the origin): NEF_HV1BR - Experimental evidence at protein level: Swiss-Prot protein existence level 1. Extracellular Nef protein targets CD4(+) T-lymphocytes for apoptosis by interacting with CXCR4 surface receptors (PubMed:14990729). From Human immunodeficiency virus type 1 group M subtype B (isolate BRU/LAI) (HIV-1).
