[The description below was written by a language model from this plasmid's Addgene catalogue record and pLannotate feature annotations shown in this document.]
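Description:
pLVX-Tight-Puro_Olig2 is an HIV-1-based lentiviral transfer plasmid built on the Clontech pLVX-Tight-Puro backbone, carrying mouse Olig2 under doxycycline-regulated control. The total construct is 8,754 bp, against a stated backbone size of 7,791 bp. In bacteria it is maintained through a high-copy ColE1/pUC-type origin and selected with ampicillin via β-lactamase. Residual lac promoter/operator sequences and an SV40 poly(A) signal also lie in the plasmid backbone outside the viral unit.

The viral portion is flanked by HIV-1 LTR sequences, both annotated by the automated tool as truncated 5′ LTRs, with adjacent nef-derived fragments that probably reflect U3-overlapping sequence. It also contains the Ψ packaging signal with a gag fragment, the Rev response element for Rev-dependent nuclear export of the genomic RNA, and the cPPT/CTS element, which aids nuclear import in transduced cells. The packaging proteins themselves must be supplied in trans.

Within this frame, the PTight promoter (seven tet operators fused to a minimal CMV promoter) drives the Olig2 coding sequence, with no tag annotated. Olig2 is a bHLH transcription factor required for oligodendrocyte and motor neuron specification. Downstream, a mouse PGK promoter constitutively expresses puromycin N-acetyltransferase for selection of transduced mammalian cells, and a WPRE enhances transcript expression. Because no Tet transactivator is encoded on the plasmid, induction by doxycycline requires a separately delivered transactivator such as rtTA. The associated publication used transcription factor expression to reprogram fibroblasts into oligodendrocyte progenitor cells, which is the construct's apparent application.
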