Addgene plasmid #64842: pLVX-Tight-Puro_Olig2
Purpose: A lentiviral vector for the expression of mouse Olig2 under doxycyline control
Depositing lab: Paul Tesar. Depositing organization: Case Western Reserve University. Publication: Transcription factor-mediated reprogramming of fibroblasts to expandable, myelinogenic oligodendrocyte progenitor cells. Najm FJ, Lager AM, Zaremba A, Wyatt K, Caprariello AV, Factor DC, Karl RT, Maeda T, Miller RH, Tesar PJ. Nat Biotechnol. 2013 May;31(5):426-33. doi: 10.1038/nbt.2561. Epub 2013 Apr 14. PubMed 23584611.
Backbone
  Vector backbone: pLVX-Tight-Puro
  Backbone manufacturer: Clontech
  Backbone size w/o insert (bp): 7791
  Total vector size (bp): 8754
  Vector type: Mammalian Expression, Bacterial Expression, Lentiviral
  Selectable markers: Puromycin
Growth in bacteria
  Bacterial resistance: Ampicillin, 100 μg/mL
  Growth temperature: 37°C
  Growth strain: NEB Stable
  Copy number: High Copy
Gene/Insert
  Gene/Insert name: Olig2
  Species: M. musculus (mouse)
  Entrez Gene: Olig2 (a.k.a. Bhlhb1, Olg-2, Oligo2, RK17, bHLHe19)
Terms and licenses: Academic/Nonprofit Terms; Industry Terms: Not Available to Industry
How to cite: pLVX-Tight-Puro_Olig2 was a gift from Paul Tesar (Addgene plasmid # 64842 ; http://n2t.net/addgene:64842 ; RRID:Addgene_64842)
