>Addgene plasmid #64842 | pLVX-Tight-Puro_Olig2 | addgene partial sequence | sequence record 112276 | pCEP-fwd 5'-AGAGCTCGTTTAGTGAACCG-3'
AGATCGCGGCCGCGCCGGCTCTAGAACCATGGACTCGGACGCCAGCCTGGTGTCTAGTCGCCCATCGTCC
CCAGAACCCGATGATCTTTTTCTGCCCGCCCGGAGCAAGGGGGGAAGCAGCAGCGGCTTCACAGGAGGGA
CTGTGTCCTCGTCCACGCCGAGCGACTGCCCGCCAGAGCTGAGCTCCGAGCTACGAGGGGCCATGGGCGC
GTCAGGCGCGCATCCCGGGGACAAACTGGGCGGCGGTGGCTTCAAGTCATCTTCCTCCAGCACCTCCTCG
TCCACGTCCTCGGCGGCCACGTCTTCCACCAAGAAAGACAAGAAGCAGATGACTGAGCCCGAGCTGCAGC
AGCTGCGCCTGAAGATCAACAGCCGCGAACGCAAGCGCATGCACGACCTCAACATCGCCATGGACGGCCT
GCGGGAGGTCATGCCTTACGCGCACGGGCCGTCGGTGCGCAAGCTCTCCAAGATCGCCACGCTGCTGCTG
GCGCGAAACTACATCCTCATGCTCACCAACTCGCTGGAGGAGATGAAGCGACTGGTGAGCGAGATCTACG
GGGGTCACCACGCCGGCTTCCACCCATCGGCCTGTGGCGGGCTGGCACACTCGGCGCCTCTACCCACCGC
CACGGCGCACCCCGCGGCCGCCGCGCACGCCGCGCACCACCCGGCCGTGCACCACCCCATCCTCCCTCCC
GCAGCCGCCGCCGCCGCCGCAGCCGCCGCCGCCGCAGCGGTGTCCAGCGCCTCTCTACCGGGCTCCGGGC
TGTCCTCGGTCGGATCCATCCGGCCTC
