>Addgene plasmid #64842 | pLVX-Tight-Puro_Olig2 | addgene partial sequence | sequence record 131477 | pPHAGE-3 5'-GCT CCA GAC TGC CTT GGG AAA AGC-3'
AATTCCTACTTGGCGTCGGAGGTGAGGCGCGGCAAGGTGCCGGCGCCCATAGCCGACACGTGGTGGTGCG
GCGGCGGCACCTGGCACATGCTGCAGGGGCACGGCATGCCGCCCCAGTGCTGGAAGCCACCGCTGCCACC
GCTGCCTCCACCCCCGCCTCCGAGAGGGGCGGCTGCGGCTGCCGACGGTGACTTGAGCAGGCCGTGCGGA
GGCCGGATGGATCCGACCGAGGACAGCCCGGAGCCCGGTAGAGAGGCGCTGGACACCGCTGCGGCGGCGG
CGGCTGCGGCGGCGGCGGCGGCTGCGGGAGGGAGGATGGGGTGGTGCACGGCCGGGTGGTGCGCGGCGTG
CGCGGCGGCCGCGGGGTGCGCCGTGGCGGTGGGTAGAGGCGCCGAGTGTGCCAGCCCGCCACAGGCCGAT
GGGTGGAAGCCGGCGTGGTGACCCCCGTAGATCTCGCTCACCAGTCGCTTCATCTCCTCCAGCGAGTTGG
TGAGCATGAGGATGTAGTTTCGCGCCAGCAGCAGCGTGGCGATCTTGGAGAGCTTGCGCACCGACGGCCC
GTGCGCGTAAGGCATGACCTCCCGCAGGCCGTCCATGGCGATGTTGAGGTCGTGCATGCGCTTGCGTTCG
CGGCTGTTGATCTTCAGGCGCAGCTGCTGCAGCTCGGGCTCAGTCATCTGCTTCTTGTCTTTCTTGGTGG
AAGACGTGGCCGCCGAGGACGTGGACGAGGAGGTGCTGGAGGAAGA
